Addgene plasmid #120758: GGE007
Purpose: Part of GoldenGate Yarrowia lipolytica toolkit for assembling an expression plasmid for Y. lipolytic yeast. Promoter for gene expression in position 3 (P3_PGM)
Depositing lab: Tristan Rossignol. Depositing organization: INRAE Jouy-en-Josas. Publication: A modular Golden Gate toolkit for Yarrowia lipolytica synthetic biology. Larroude M, Park YK, Soudier P, Kubiak M, Nicaud JM, Rossignol T. Microb Biotechnol. 2019 May 31. doi: 10.1111/1751-7915.13427. PubMed 31148366.
Backbone
  Vector backbone: pCR4Blunt-TOPO
  Vector type: Cloning/assembly plasmid
Growth in bacteria
  Bacterial resistance: Kanamycin, 50 μg/mL
  Growth temperature: 37°C
  Growth strain: DH5alpha
  Copy number: High Copy
Gene/Insert
  Gene/Insert name: P3_PGM
  Insert size (bp): 811
  Cloning method: TOPO Cloning
Terms and licenses: Academic/Nonprofit Terms; Industry Terms: Not Available to Industry
How to cite: GGE007 was a gift from Tristan Rossignol (Addgene plasmid # 120758 ; http://n2t.net/addgene:120758 ; RRID:Addgene_120758)
