[The description below was written by a language model from this plasmid's Addgene catalogue record and the feature table of its GenBank file.]
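Description:
GGE007 is a part-donor plasmid from a modular Golden Gate toolkit for the oleaginous yeast Yarrowia lipolytica. It is built on the pCR4Blunt-TOPO backbone, a high-copy E. coli cloning vector, and is maintained in bacteria under kanamycin selection. The plasmid is classed as a cloning/assembly vector: it is not meant to be expressed in yeast on its own, but serves as a storage and source vector for one standardised building block that is released and combined with other toolkit parts to build a Y. lipolytica expression plasmid.

The insert, P3_PGM, is an 811 bp fragment introduced by blunt TOPO cloning and is described as a promoter for gene expression in "position 3". In toolkits of this kind, multi-gene constructs are assembled from several transcription units, each made of a promoter, a coding sequence and a terminator. The position designation indicates that this copy of the PGM promoter is formatted to occupy the promoter slot of the third unit, so that it ligates in a defined order with its neighbouring parts. The record does not state which type IIS enzyme or overhangs flank the part, nor the gene or organism from which the PGM promoter derives, nor its strength or regulation.

The sequence record held for this plasmid is only partial: it is an 825 bp linear entry, roughly the size of the insert region, and carries no annotated features beyond the source line. The backbone elements, such as the origin of replication and resistance cassette, are therefore not documented in it.
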