LOCUS       Exported 825 bp ds-DNA linear SYN 18-MAY-2021
DEFINITION  Part of GoldenGate Yarrowia lipolytica toolkit for assembling an
            expression plasmid for Y. lipolytic yeast. Promoter for gene
            expression in position 3 (P3_PGM).
ACCESSION   .
VERSION     .
KEYWORDS    GGE007
SOURCE      synthetic DNA construct
  ORGANISM  synthetic DNA construct
REFERENCE   1 (bases 1 to 825)
  AUTHORS   Larroude M, Park YK, Soudier P, Kubiak M, Nicaud JM, Rossignol T
  TITLE     A modular Golden Gate toolkit for Yarrowia lipolytica synthetic
            biology.
  JOURNAL   Microb Biotechnol. 2019 May 31. doi: 10.1111/1751-7915.13427.
  PUBMED    31148366
REFERENCE   2 (bases 1 to 825)
  AUTHORS   .
  TITLE     Direct Submission
  JOURNAL   Exported May 18, 2021 from SnapGene Server 1.1.58
            http://www.snapgene.com
FEATURES             Location/Qualifiers
     source          1..825
                     /organism="synthetic DNA construct"
                     /mol_type="other DNA"
ORIGIN
        1 ggtctctgtc ataccaacca cagattacga cccattcgca gtcacagttc actagggttt
       61 gggttgcatc cgttgagagt ggtttgtttt taaccttctc catgtgctca ctcaggtttt
      121 gggttcagat caaatcaagg cgtgaaccac tgtttgagga caaatgtgac acaaccaacc
      181 agtgtcaggg gcaagtccgt gacaaagggg aagatacaat gcaattactg acagttacgg
      241 actgcctcga tgccctaacc ttgccccaaa ataagacaac tgtcctcgtt taagcgcaac
      301 cctattcagc gtcacgtcat aatagcgttt ggatagcact agtctatgag gagcgtttta
      361 tgttgcggtg agggcgattg gtgctcatat gggttcaatt gaggtggtgg aacgagctta
      421 gtcttcaatt gaggtgcgag cgacacaatt gggtgtcacg tggcctaatt gacctcggat
      481 cgtggagtcc ccagttatac agcaaccacg aggtgcatga gtaggagacg tcaccagaca
      541 atagggtttt tttggactgg agagggtagg gcaaaagcgc tcaacgggct gtttggggag
      601 ctatggggga ggaattggcg atatttgtga ggttgacggc tccgatttgc gtgttttgtc
      661 gcttctgcat ctccccatac ccatatcttc cctccccacc tctttccacg ataattttac
      721 ggatcagcaa taaggttcct tctcctagtt tccacgtcca tatatatcta tgctgcgtcg
      781 tccttttcgt gacatcacca aaacacatac aaaaccacag agacc
//
