LOCUS       Exported 4355 bp ds-DNA circular SYN 13-MAY-2021
DEFINITION  Part of GoldenGate Yarrowia lipolytica toolkit for assembling an
            expression plasmid for Y. lipolytic yeast. Promoter for gene
            expression in position 3 (P3_PGM).
ACCESSION   .
VERSION     .
KEYWORDS    GGE007
SOURCE      synthetic DNA construct
  ORGANISM  synthetic DNA construct
REFERENCE   1 (bases 1 to 4355)
  AUTHORS   Larroude M, Park YK, Soudier P, Kubiak M, Nicaud JM, Rossignol T
  TITLE     A modular Golden Gate toolkit for Yarrowia lipolytica synthetic
            biology.
  JOURNAL   Microb Biotechnol. 2019 May 31. doi: 10.1111/1751-7915.13427.
  PUBMED    31148366
REFERENCE   2 (bases 1 to 4355)
  AUTHORS   .
  TITLE     Direct Submission
  JOURNAL   Exported May 13, 2021 from SnapGene Server 1.1.58
            http://www.snapgene.com
FEATURES             Location/Qualifiers
     source          1..4355
                     /organism="synthetic DNA construct"
                     /mol_type="other DNA"
     protein_bind    107..128
                     /label=CAP binding site
                     /bound_moiety="E. coli catabolite activator protein"
                     /note="CAP binding activates transcription in the presence
                     of cAMP."
     promoter        143..173
                     /label=lac promoter
                     /note="promoter for the E. coli lac operon"
     protein_bind    181..197
                     /label=lac operator
                     /bound_moiety="lac repressor encoded by lacI"
                     /note="The lac repressor binds to the lac operator to
                     inhibit transcription in E. coli. This inhibition can be
                     relieved by adding lactose or
                     isopropyl-beta-D-thiogalactopyranoside (IPTG)."
     primer_bind     186..208
                     /label=M13/pUC Reverse
                     /note="In lacZ gene"
     primer_bind     205..221
                     /label=M13 rev
                     /note="common sequencing primer, one of multiple similar
                     variants"
     primer_bind     205..221
                     /label=M13 Reverse
                     /note="In lacZ gene. Also called M13-rev"
     promoter        239..257
                     /label=SP6 promoter
                     /note="promoter for bacteriophage SP6 RNA polymerase"
     primer_bind     239..256
                     /label=SP6
                     /note="SP6 promoter, forward primer"
     primer_bind     complement(1243..1262)
                     /label=T7
                     /note="T7 promoter, forward primer"
     promoter        complement(1244..1262)
                     /label=T7 promoter
                     /note="promoter for bacteriophage T7 RNA polymerase"
     primer_bind     complement(1269..1286)
                     /label=M13 Forward
                     /note="In lacZ gene. Also called M13-F20 or M13 (-21)
                     Forward"
     primer_bind     complement(1269..1285)
                     /label=M13 fwd
                     /note="common sequencing primer, one of multiple similar
                     variants"
     primer_bind     complement(1278..1300)
                     /label=M13/pUC Forward
                     /note="In lacZ gene"
     CDS             1423..1725
                     /codon_start=1
                     /gene="ccdB"
                     /product="CcdB, a bacterial toxin that poisons DNA gyrase"
                     /label=ccdB
                     /note="Plasmids containing the ccdB gene cannot be
                     propagated in standard E. coli strains."
                     /translation="QFKVYTYKRESRYRLFVDVQSDIIDTPGRRMVIPLASARLLSDKV
                     SRELYPVVHIGDESWRMMTTDMASVPVSVIGEEVADLSHRENDIKNAINLMFWGI"
     primer_bind     1604..1623
                     /label=ccdB-fwd
                     /note="ccdB gene, forward primer"
     CDS             2074..2868
                     /codon_start=1
                     /gene="aph(3')-II (or nptII)"
                     /product="aminoglycoside phosphotransferase from Tn5"
                     /label=NeoR/KanR
                     /note="confers resistance to neomycin, kanamycin, and G418
                     (Geneticin(R))"
                     /translation="MIEQDGLHAGSPAAWVERLFGYDWAQQTIGCSDAAVFRLSAQGRP
                     VLFVKTDLSGALNELQDEAARLSWLATTGVPCAAVLDVVTEAGRDWLLLGEVPGQDLLS
                     SHLAPAEKVSIMADAMRRLHTLDPATCPFDHQAKHRIERARTRMEAGLVDQDDLDEEHQ
                     GLAPAELFARLKASMPDGEDLVVTHGDACLPNIMVENGRFSGFIDCGRLGVADRYQDIA
                     LATRDIAEELGGEWADRFLVLYGIAAPDSQRIAFYRLLDEFF"
     primer_bind     complement(2128..2147)
                     /label=Neo-R
                     /note="Neomycin resistance gene, reverse primer"
     primer_bind     2738..2757
                     /label=Neo-F
                     /note="Neomycin resistance gene, forward primer"
     regulatory      3068..3077
                     /regulatory_class="other"
                     /note="vertebrate consensus sequence for strong initiation
                     of translation (Kozak, 1987)"
     CDS             3074..3448
                     /codon_start=1
                     /gene="Sh ble from Streptoalloteichus hindustanus"
                     /product="antibiotic-binding protein"
                     /label=BleoR
                     /note="confers resistance to bleomycin, phleomycin, and
                     Zeocin(TM)"
                     /translation="MAKLTSAVPVLTARDVAGAVEFWTDRLGFSRDFVEDDFAGVVRDD
                     VTLFISAVQDQVVPDNTLAWVWVRGLDELYAEWSEVVSTNFRDASGPAMTEIGEQPWGR
                     EFALRDPAGNCVHFVAEEQD"
     rep_origin      3586..4174
                     /direction=RIGHT
                     /label=ori
                     /note="high-copy-number ColE1/pMB1/pBR322/pUC origin of
                     replication"
     primer_bind     4075..4094
                     /label=pBR322ori-F
                     /note="pBR322 origin, forward primer"
     primer_bind     4328..4345
                     /label=L4440
                     /note="L4440 vector, forward primer"
ORIGIN
        1 agcgcccaat acgcaaaccg cctctccccg cgcgttggcc gattcattaa tgcagctggc
       61 acgacaggtt tcccgactgg aaagcgggca gtgagcgcaa cgcaattaat gtgagttagc
      121 tcactcatta ggcaccccag gctttacact ttatgcttcc ggctcgtatg ttgtgtggaa
      181 ttgtgagcgg ataacaattt cacacaggaa acagctatga ccatgattac gccaagctat
      241 ttaggtgaca ctatagaata ctcaagctat gcatcaagct tggtaccgag ctcggatcca
      301 ctagtaacgg ccgccagtgt gctggaattc gcccttggtc tctgtcatac caaccacaga
      361 ttacgaccca ttcgcagtca cagttcacta gggtttgggt tgcatccgtt gagagtggtt
      421 tgtttttaac cttctccatg tgctcactca ggttttgggt tcagatcaaa tcaaggcgtg
      481 aaccactgtt tgaggacaaa tgtgacacaa ccaaccagtg tcaggggcaa gtccgtgaca
      541 aaggggaaga tacaatgcaa ttactgacag ttacggactg cctcgatgcc ctaaccttgc
      601 cccaaaataa gacaactgtc ctcgtttaag cgcaacccta ttcagcgtca cgtcataata
      661 gcgtttggat agcactagtc tatgaggagc gttttatgtt gcggtgaggg cgattggtgc
      721 tcatatgggt tcaattgagg tggtggaacg agcttagtct tcaattgagg tgcgagcgac
      781 acaattgggt gtcacgtggc ctaattgacc tcggatcgtg gagtccccag ttatacagca
      841 accacgaggt gcatgagtag gagacgtcac cagacaatag ggtttttttg gactggagag
      901 ggtagggcaa aagcgctcaa cgggctgttt ggggagctat gggggaggaa ttggcgatat
      961 ttgtgaggtt gacggctccg atttgcgtgt tttgtcgctt ctgcatctcc ccatacccat
     1021 atcttccctc cccacctctt tccacgataa ttttacggat cagcaataag gttccttctc
     1081 ctagtttcca cgtccatata tatctatgct gcgtcgtcct tttcgtgaca tcaccaaaac
     1141 acatacaaaa ccacagagac caagggcgaa ttcaggcctg aattctgcag atatccatca
     1201 cactggcggc cgctcgagca tgcatctaga gggcccaatt cgccctatag tgagtcgtat
     1261 tacaattcac tggccgtcgt tttacaacgt cgtgactggg aaaaccctgg cgttacccaa
     1321 cttaatcgcc ttgcagcaca tccccctttc gccagctggc gtaatagcga agaggcccgc
     1381 accgatcgcc cttcccaaca gttgcgcagc ctatacgtac ggcagtttaa ggtttacacc
     1441 tataaaagag agagccgtta tcgtctgttt gtggatgtac agagtgatat tattgacacg
     1501 ccggggcgac ggatggtgat ccccctggcc agtgcacgtc tgctgtcaga taaagtctcc
     1561 cgtgaacttt acccggtggt gcatatcggg gatgaaagct ggcgcatgat gaccaccgat
     1621 atggccagtg tgccggtctc cgttatcggg gaagaagtgg ctgatctcag ccaccgcgaa
     1681 aatgacatca aaaacgccat taacctgatg ttctggggaa tataaatgtc aggcatgaga
     1741 ttatcaaaaa ggatcttcac ctagatcctt ttcacgtaga aagccagtcc gcagaaacgg
     1801 tgctgacccc ggatgaatgt cagctactgg gctatctgga caagggaaaa cgcaagcgca
     1861 aagagaaagc aggtagcttg cagtgggctt acatggcgat agctagactg ggcggtttta
     1921 tggacagcaa gcgaaccgga attgccagct ggggcgccct ctggtaaggt tgggaagccc
     1981 tgcaaagtaa actggatggc tttcttgccg ccaaggatct gatggcgcag gggatcaagc
     2041 tctgatcaag agacaggatg aggatcgttt cgcatgattg aacaagatgg attgcacgca
     2101 ggttctccgg ccgcttgggt ggagaggcta ttcggctatg actgggcaca acagacaatc
     2161 ggctgctctg atgccgccgt gttccggctg tcagcgcagg ggcgcccggt tctttttgtc
     2221 aagaccgacc tgtccggtgc cctgaatgaa ctgcaagacg aggcagcgcg gctatcgtgg
     2281 ctggccacga cgggcgttcc ttgcgcagct gtgctcgacg ttgtcactga agcgggaagg
     2341 gactggctgc tattgggcga agtgccgggg caggatctcc tgtcatctca ccttgctcct
     2401 gccgagaaag tatccatcat ggctgatgca atgcggcggc tgcatacgct tgatccggct
     2461 acctgcccat tcgaccacca agcgaaacat cgcatcgagc gagcacgtac tcggatggaa
     2521 gccggtcttg tcgatcagga tgatctggac gaagagcatc aggggctcgc gccagccgaa
     2581 ctgttcgcca ggctcaaggc gagcatgccc gacggcgagg atctcgtcgt gacccatggc
     2641 gatgcctgct tgccgaatat catggtggaa aatggccgct tttctggatt catcgactgt
     2701 ggccggctgg gtgtggcgga ccgctatcag gacatagcgt tggctacccg tgatattgct
     2761 gaagagcttg gcggcgaatg ggctgaccgc ttcctcgtgc tttacggtat cgccgctccc
     2821 gattcgcagc gcatcgcctt ctatcgcctt cttgacgagt tcttctgaat tattaacgct
     2881 tacaatttcc tgatgcggta ttttctcctt acgcatctgt gcggtatttc acaccgcatc
     2941 aggtggcact tttcggggaa atgtgcgcgg aacccctatt tgtttatttt tctaaataca
     3001 ttcaaatatg tatccgctca tgagacaata accctgataa atgcttcaat aatagcacgt
     3061 gaggagggcc accatggcca agttgaccag tgccgttccg gtgctcaccg cgcgcgacgt
     3121 cgccggagcg gtcgagttct ggaccgaccg gctcgggttc tcccgggact tcgtggagga
     3181 cgacttcgcc ggtgtggtcc gggacgacgt gaccctgttc atcagcgcgg tccaggacca
     3241 ggtggtgccg gacaacaccc tggcctgggt gtgggtgcgc ggcctggacg agctgtacgc
     3301 cgagtggtcg gaggtcgtgt ccacgaactt ccgggacgcc tccgggccgg ccatgaccga
     3361 gatcggcgag cagccgtggg ggcgggagtt cgccctgcgc gacccggccg gcaactgcgt
     3421 gcacttcgtg gccgaggagc aggactgaca cgtgctaaaa cttcattttt aatttaaaag
     3481 gatctaggtg aagatccttt ttgataatct catgaccaaa atcccttaac gtgagttttc
     3541 gttccactga gcgtcagacc ccgtagaaaa gatcaaagga tcttcttgag atcctttttt
     3601 tctgcgcgta atctgctgct tgcaaacaaa aaaaccaccg ctaccagcgg tggtttgttt
     3661 gccggatcaa gagctaccaa ctctttttcc gaaggtaact ggcttcagca gagcgcagat
     3721 accaaatact gttcttctag tgtagccgta gttaggccac cacttcaaga actctgtagc
     3781 accgcctaca tacctcgctc tgctaatcct gttaccagtg gctgctgcca gtggcgataa
     3841 gtcgtgtctt accgggttgg actcaagacg atagttaccg gataaggcgc agcggtcggg
     3901 ctgaacgggg ggttcgtgca cacagcccag cttggagcga acgacctaca ccgaactgag
     3961 atacctacag cgtgagctat gagaaagcgc cacgcttccc gaagggagaa aggcggacag
     4021 gtatccggta agcggcaggg tcggaacagg agagcgcacg agggagcttc cagggggaaa
     4081 cgcctggtat ctttatagtc ctgtcgggtt tcgccacctc tgacttgagc gtcgattttt
     4141 gtgatgctcg tcaggggggc ggagcctatg gaaaaacgcc agcaacgcgg cctttttacg
     4201 gttcctggcc ttttgctggc cttttgctca catgttcttt cctgcgttat cccctgattc
     4261 tgtggataac cgtattaccg cctttgagtg agctgatacc gctcgccgca gccgaacgac
     4321 cgagcgcagc gagtcagtga gcgaggaagc ggaag
//
